>Addgene plasmid #15959 | EC.SurA.pTYB1.a21-281&390-428.L239R | addgene partial sequence | sequence record 97364 | T7 5'-TAATACGACTCACTATAGGG-3'
TTGTTTAACTTTAAGAAGGAGATATACATATGGCCCCCCAGGTAGTCGATAAAGTCGCAGCCGTCGTCAA
TAACGGCGTCGTGCTGGAAAGCGACGTTGATGGATTAATGCAGTCGGTAAAACTGAACGCTGCTCAGGCA
AGGCAGCAACTTCCTGATGACGCGACGCTGCGCCACCAAATCATGGAACGTTTGATCATGGATCAAATCA
TCCTGCAGATGGGGCAGAAAATGGGAGTGAAAATCTCCGATGAGCAGCTGGATCAGGCGATTGCTAACAT
CGCGAAACAGAACAACATGACGCTGGATCAGATGCGCAGCCGTCTGGCTTACGATGGACTGAACTACAAC
ACCTATCGTAACCAGATCCGCAAAGAGATGATTATCTCTGAAGTGCGTAACAACGAGGTGCGTCGTCGCA
TCACCATCCTGCCGCAGGAAGTCGAATCCCTGGCGCAGCAGGTGGGTAACCAAAACGACGCCAGCACTGA
GCTGAACCTGAGCCACATCCTGATCCCGCTGCCGGAAAACCCGACCTCTGATCAGGTGAACGAAGCGGAA
AGCCAGGCGCGCGCCATTGTCGATCAGGCGCGTAACGGCGCTGATTTCGGTAAGCTGGCGATTGCTCATT
CTGCCGACCAGCAGGCGCTGAACGGCGGCCAGATGGGCTGGGGCCGTATTCAGGAGCGGCCCGGGATCTT
CGCCCAGGCATTAAGCACCGCGAAGAAAGGCGACATTGTTGGCCCGATTCGTTCCGGCGTTGGCTTCCAT
ATTCTGAAAGTTAACGACCTGCGCGGCGAAAGCAAAAATATCTCGGACGCTGCGCAGAAAGATCGTGCAT
ACCGCATGCTGATGAAC
