>Addgene plasmid #15959 | EC.SurA.pTYB1.a21-281&390-428.L239R | addgene partial sequence | sequence record 97367 | T7term 5'-GCTAGTTATTGCTCAGCGG-3'
CGGATCCCCTTCCTGCAGTCATTGAAGCTGCCACAAGGCAGGAACGTTGGATGGTTCCCATCCTGCCAAG
GAGGTGTGGGGCTGCAAACATTTATACGTCTTGCCGTTATATGTGACCAATTGTCCCGCAGTATAAGCTG
TGTTGACCTGCCAAGCGGATACACCAGGATTTGTCGTGAGGCCTGAGTTCAGACCGGTCAGGCCACCGCA
TGCATGGACGACAACCTGGGATCCAAGCAAAAACTGATGATCAGAATCATCAGATAAAGTAATCCCATAA
TAATCGTCTTCCTTCAATTCTTGTAACTCGAAATAAAATCCGCGGCACTCACGTGCAAAAGCAGCGGCGG
GAGCAGGCCTGAATTTTTTAGAGCCGGCACACTTCGAAAGAACGTTAAGCAAAACATCTCCACCAGACAT
ATAAATAGCATAACTAATTTTATGTTTGGTGACATTCATGTCAACCTTAGCAGGTTCTGCGTTAACCGAG
ACTACTAAGCCTAAAGAACGAGCAAGGGAAACCAAACCATCTCTGACAGAAGTATGAATTGTCTTTATTG
TTGCTTTAATACCATGCTCATCAGTAACATAGCCATCAGAATCAATTAGACCAGCAAGAAATGTTTCACG
AGTACCGATATTGTCCGTAGACAAGAAAGAAGGAATATTTTTGACACCGTCCTTCAAGAATCCTAAGCCA
ACAATAGCGTCCCATAATGGATTCTCAGTATTAAGATTATTGCGAATACCATTACCTCTGACA
