[The description below was written by a language model from this plasmid's Addgene catalogue record.]
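Description:
EC.SurA.pTYB1.a21-281&390-428.L239R is a bacterial expression plasmid built on the pTYB1 backbone, a vector from the intein-mediated purification family. It is maintained at high copy in E. coli cloning strains under ampicillin selection. The record gives no feature table, so the promoter and origin are not listed explicitly. The use of a T7 primer for 5′ sequencing fits the T7-promoter-driven expression that is standard for pTYB1.

The insert, about 900 bp and cloned between NdeI and KpnI sites that both remain intact, encodes a truncated and mutated form of the Escherichia coli periplasmic chaperone SurA. As the construct name indicates, it covers residues 21–281 joined to residues 390–428. The construct therefore begins at residue 21 rather than at the native N-terminus. Residues 282–389, which form the second peptidyl-prolyl isomerase (PPIase) domain, are deleted, giving the SurA(ΔP2) form. The construct also carries an L239R point substitution. The coding sequence is fused at its C-terminus to the backbone-encoded intein tag. In pTYB1-type vectors this self-cleaving element is normally paired with an affinity domain, so the fusion can be captured on resin and the target protein then released without residual tag by induced intein cleavage.

The associated publication examines how SurA adapts its structure to bind peptides in different conformations and why it prefers aromatic residues. This points to use of the plasmid for producing recombinant SurA(ΔP2) L239R protein for structural and peptide-binding studies, although the record does not state the specific purpose of the L239R mutation.
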