Addgene plasmid #15959: EC.SurA.pTYB1.a21-281&390-428.L239R
Depositing lab: David McKay. Depositing organization: Stanford University. Publication: The Periplasmic Bacterial Molecular Chaperone SurA Adapts its Structure to Bind Peptides in Different Conformations to Assert a Sequence Preference for Aromatic Residues. Xu X, Wang S, Hu YX, McKay DB. J Mol Biol. 2007 Oct 19. 373(2):367-81. 10.1016/j.jmb.2007.07.069 PubMed 17825319.
Backbone
  Vector backbone: pTYB1
  Backbone manufacturer: New England Biolabs
  Backbone size w/o insert (bp): 7280
  Vector type: Bacterial Expression
Growth in bacteria
  Bacterial resistance: Ampicillin, 100 μg/mL
  Growth temperature: 37°C
  Growth strain: DH5alpha
  Copy number: High Copy
Gene/Insert
  Gene/Insert name: Escherichia coli surA delta PPIase domain 2 (alt name: SurA(deltaP2) L239R)
  Species: E. coli
  Insert size (bp): 900
  Mutation: residues 282-389 deleted; L239R mutation
  Tag / fusion protein: intein (C terminal on backbone)
  Cloning method: Restriction Enzyme; 5′ cloning site NdeI (not destroyed); 3′ cloning site KpnI (not destroyed)
  Sequencing primers: 5′ T7
Terms and licenses: Academic/Nonprofit Terms; Industry Terms: Not Available to Industry
How to cite: EC.SurA.pTYB1.a21-281&390-428.L239R was a gift from David McKay (Addgene plasmid # 15959 ; http://n2t.net/addgene:15959 ; RRID:Addgene_15959)
